>Addgene plasmid #244920 | pAAV.hSynap.(cyto).iATPSnFR2.A95A.A119L.mCherry | addgene full sequence | sequence record 493939 | Addgene NGS Result
CTGCATTAATGAATCGGCCAACGCGCGGGGAGAGGCGGTTTGCGTATTGGGCGCTCTTCCGCTTCCTCGC
TCACTGACTCGCTGCGCTCGGTCGTTCGGCTGCGGCGAGCGGTATCAGCTCACTCAAAGGCGGTAATACG
GTTATCCACAGAATCAGGGGATAACGCAGGAAAGAACATGTGAGCAAAAGGCCAGCAAAAGGCCAGGAAC
CGTAAAAAGGCCGCGTTGCTGGCGTTTTTCCATAGGCTCCGCCCCCCTGACGAGCATCACAAAAATCGAC
GCTCAAGTCAGAGGTGGCGAAACCCGACAGGACTATAAAGATACCAGGCGTTTCCCCCTGGAAGCTCCCT
CGTGCGCTCTCCTGTTCCGACCCTGCCGCTTACCGGATACCTGTCCGCCTTTCTCCCTTCGGGAAGCGTG
GCGCTTTCTCATAGCTCACGCTGTAGGTATCTCAGTTCGGTGTAGGTCGTTCGCTCCAAGCTGGGCTGTG
TGCACGAACCCCCCGTTCAGCCCGACCGCTGCGCCTTATCCGGTAACTATCGTCTTGAGTCCAACCCGGT
AAGACACGACTTATCGCCACTGGCAGCAGCCACTGGTAACAGGATTAGCAGAGCGAGGTATGTAGGCGGT
GCTACAGAGTTCTTGAAGTGGTGGCCTAACTACGGCTACACTAGAAGAACAGTATTTGGTATCTGCGCTC
TGCTGAAGCCAGTTACCTTCGGAAAAAGAGTTGGTAGCTCTTGATCCGGCAAACAAACCACCGCTGGTAG
CGGTGGTTTTTTTGTTTGCAAGCAGCAGATTACGCGCAGAAAAAAAGGATCTCAAGAAGATCCTTTGATC
TTTTCTACGGGGTCTGACGCTCAGTGGAACGAAAACTCACGTTAAGGGATTTTGGTCATGAGATTATCAA
AAAGGATCTTCACCTAGATCCTTTTAAATTAAAAATGAAGTTTTAAATCAATCTAAAGTATATATGAGTA
AACTTGGTCTGACAGTTACCAATGCTTAATCAGTGAGGCACCTATCTCAGCGATCTGTCTATTTCGTTCA
TCCATAGTTGCCTGACTCCCCGTCGTGTAGATAACTACGATACGGGAGGGCTTACCATCTGGCCCCAGTG
CTGCAATGATACCGCGAGACCCACGCTCACCGGCTCCAGATTTATCAGCAATAAACCAGCCAGCCGGAAG
GGCCGAGCGCAGAAGTGGTCCTGCAACTTTATCCGCCTCCATCCAGTCTATTAATTGTTGCCGGGAAGCT
AGAGTAAGTAGTTCGCCAGTTAATAGTTTGCGCAACGTTGTTGCCATTGCTACAGGCATCGTGGTGTCAC
GCTCGTCGTTTGGTATGGCTTCATTCAGCTCCGGTTCCCAACGATCAAGGCGAGTTACATGATCCCCCAT
GTTGTGCAAAAAAGCGGTTAGCTCCTTCGGTCCTCCGATCGTTGTCAGAAGTAAGTTGGCCGCAGTGTTA
TCACTCATGGTTATGGCAGCACTGCATAATTCTCTTACTGTCATGCCATCCGTAAGATGCTTTTCTGTGA
CTGGTGAGTACTCAACCAAGTCATTCTGAGAATAGTGTATGCGGCGACCGAGTTGCTCTTGCCCGGCGTC
AATACGGGATAATACCGCGCCACATAGCAGAACTTTAAAAGTGCTCATCATTGGAAAACGTTCTTCGGGG
CGAAAACTCTCAAGGATCTTACCGCTGTTGAGATCCAGTTCGATGTAACCCACTCGTGCACCCAACTGAT
CTTCAGCATCTTTTACTTTCACCAGCGTTTCTGGGTGAGCAAAAACAGGAAGGCAAAATGCCGCAAAAAA
GGGAATAAGGGCGACACGGAAATGTTGAATACTCATACTCTTCCTTTTTCAATATTATTGAAGCATTTAT
CAGGGTTATTGTCTCATGAGCGGATACATATTTGAATGTATTTAGAAAAATAAACAAATAGGGGTTCCGC
GCACATTTCCCCGAAAAGTGCCACCTAAATTGTAAGCGTTAATATTTTGTTAAAATTCGCGTTAAATTTT
TGTTAAATCAGCTCATTTTTTAACCAATAGGCCGAAATCGGCAAAATCCCTTATAAATCAAAAGAATAGA
CCGAGATAGGGT
[37 nt withheld, positions 2113-2149]
AAAGAACGTGGACTCCAACGTCAAAGG
[49 nt withheld, positions 2177-2225]
T
[91 nt withheld, positions 2227-2317]
G
[124 nt withheld, positions 2319-2442]
CCCATTCGCCATTCAGGCTGCGCAACTGTTGGGAAGGGCGATCGGTGCGGGCCTCTTCGCTATTACGCCA
GCTGCGCGCTCGCTCGCTCACTGAGGCCGCCCGGGCAAAGCCCGGGCGTCGGGCGACCTTTGGTCGCCCG
GCCTCAGTGAGCGAGCGAGCGCGCAGAGAGGGAGTGGCCAACTCCATCACTAGGGGTTCCTTGTAGTTAA
TGATTAACCCGCCATGCTACTTATCTACGTAGCCATGCTCTAGGAAGATCCAGGGCCCTGCGTATGAGTG
CAAGTGGGTTTTAGGACCAGGATGAGGCGGGGTGGGGGTGCCTACCTGACGACCGGCCCCGACCCACTGG
ACAAGCACCCAACCCCCATTCCCCAAATTGCGCATCCCCTATCAGAGAGGGGGAGGGGAAACAGGATGCG
GCGAGGCGCGTGCGCACTGCCAGCTTCAGCACCGCGGACAGTGCCTTCGCCCCCGCCTGGCGGCGCGCGC
CACCGCCGCCTCAGCACTGAAGGCGCGCTGACGTCACTCGCCGGTCCCCCGCAAACTCCCCTTCCCGGCC
ACCTTGGTCGCGTCCGCGCCGCCGCCGGCCCAGCCGGACCGCACCACGCGAGGCGCGAGATAGGGGGGCA
CGGGCGCGACCATCTGCGCTGCGGCGCCGGCGACTCAGCGCTGCCTCAGTCTGCGGTGGGCAGCGGAGGA
GTCGTGTCGTGCCTGAGAGCGCAGTCCAATTCAAGCTGCTAGCAAGGATCCCGCCACCATGGGCAGATCT
ATGAAGACTATTCACGTGAGTGTCGTAACTCCCGACGGGCCTGTATATGAGGATGACGTTGAAATGGTGA
GCGTCAAAGCAAAAAGTGGCGAGCTCGGTATTCTCCCAGGCCACATTCCCTTGAAAGCTCCCCTAGAGAT
CAGTGCCGCACGCCTGAAGAAAGGGGGCAAAACACAGTATATCGCTGTGTCAGGCGGCAACCTCGAAGTG
CGGCCTGACAAGGTGACCATCTATGCCCAGGCAGCCGAGAGGGCTGAGGATATCGATGTCCTGCGCGCCA
AGGCCGCCAAGGAGAGAGCCGAGCGCCGACTCCAATCACAGGTCCTGGTCGGGAACGTCTATATCACCGC
CGACAAGCAGAAGAACGGCATCAAGGCGAACTTCAAGATCCGCCACAACGTGGAGGACGGCAGCATGCAG
CTCGCCGACCACTACCAGCAGAACACCCCCATCGGCGACGGCCCCGTGCTGCTGCCCGACAACCACTACC
TGAGCACCCAGTCCGTGCTGAGCAAAGACCCTAACGAGAAGCGCGATCACATGGTCCTGCTGGAGTTCGT
GACCGCCGCCGGGATCACTCTCGGCATGGACGAGCTGTACAAGGGCGGTACCGGAGGGAGCATGAGCAAG
GGCGAGGAGCTGTTCACCGGGGTGGTGCCCATCCTGGTCGAGCTGGACGGCGACGTAAACGGCCACAAGT
TCAGCGTGCGCGGCGAGGGCGAGGGCGATGCCACCAACGGCAAGCTGACCCTGAAGTTCATCTGCACCAC
CGGCAAGCTGCCCGTGCCCTGGCCCACCCTCGTGACCACCCTGACCTACGGCGTGCAGTGCTTCAGCCGC
TACCCCGACCACATGAAGCAGCACGACTTCTTCAAGTCCGCCATGCCCGAAGGCTACGTCCAGGAGCGCA
CCATCAGCTTCAAGGACGACGGCACCTACAAGACCCGCGCCGAGGTGAAGTTCGAGGGCGACACCCTGGT
GAACCGCATCGAGCTGAAGGGCATCGACTTCAAGGAGGACGGCAACATCCTGGGGCACAAGCTGGAGTAC
AACTTTATTTGTGTGGACATCGATTTTAAGCGCGCCGAGCTCTTGCTTAAGCGCGCAATGAATAGGCTCT
CAGTTGCCGAAATGAAGCTGCAGGGCGGAGGCTCGGGCGGAGGTGGGTCGGGTGGCGGCGGATCAATGGT
GAGCAAGGGCGAGGAGGATAACATGGCCATCATCAAGGAGTTCATGCGCTTCAAGGTGCACATGGAGGGC
TCCGTGAACGGCCACGAGTTCGAGATCGAGGGCGAGGGCGAGGGCCGCCCCTACGAGGGCACCCAGACCG
CCAAGCTGAAGGTGACCAAGGGTGGCCCCCTGCCCTTCGCCTGGGACATCCTGTCCCCTCAGTTCATGTA
CGGCTCCAAGGCCTACGTGAAGCACCCCGCCGACATCCCCGACTACTTGAAGCTGTCCTTCCCCGAGGGC
TTCAAGTGGGAGCGCGTGATGAACTTCGAGGACGGCGGCGTGGTGACCGTGACCCAGGACTCCTCCCTTC
AGGACGGCGAGTTCATCTACAAGGTGAAGCTGCGCGGCACCAACTTCCCCTCCGACGGCCCCGTAATGCA
GAAGAAGACCATGGGCTGGGAGGCCTCCTCCGAGCGGATGTACCCCGAGGACGGCGCCCTGAAGGGCGAG
ATCAAGCAGAGGCTGAAGCTGAAGGACGGCGGCCACTACGACGCTGAGGTCAAGACCACCTACAAGGCCA
AGAAGCCCGTGCAGCTGCCCGGCGCCTACAACGTCAACATCAAGTTGGACATCACCTCCCACAACGAGGA
CTACACCATCGTGGAACAGTACGAACGCGCCGAGGGCCGCCACTCCACCGGCGGCATGGACGAGCTGTAC
AAGTAAAAGCTTATCGATAATCAACCTCTGGATTACAAAATTTGTGAAAGATTGACTGGTATTCTTAACT
ATGTTGCTCCTTTTACGCTATGTGGATACGCTGCTTTAATGCCTTTGTATCATGCTATTGCTTCCCGTAT
GGCTTTCATTTTCTCCTCCTTGTATAAATCCTGGTTGCTGTCTCTTTATGAGGAGTTGTGGCCCGTTGTC
AGGCAACGTGGCGTGGTGTGCACTGTGTTTGCTGACGCAACCCCCACTGGTTGGGGCATTGCCACCACCT
GTCAGCTCCTTTCCGGGACTTTCGCTTTCCCCCTCCCTATTGCCACGGCGGAACTCATCGCCGCCTGCCT
TGCCCGCTGCTGGACAGGGGCTCGGCTGTTGGGCACTGACAATTCCGTGGTGTTGTCGGGGAAATCATCG
TCCTTTCCTTGGCTGCTCGCCTGTGTTGCCACCTGGATTCTGCGCGGGACGTCCTTCTGCTACGTCCCTT
CGGCCCTCAATCCAGCGGACCTTCCTTCCCGCGGCCTGCTGCCGGCTCTGCGGCCTCTTCCGCGTCTTCG
CCTTCGCCCTCAGACGAGTCGGATCTCCCTTTGGGCCGCCTCCCCGCATCGATACCGTCGACCTCGACCC
GGGCGGCCGCTTCGAGCAGACATGATAAGATACATTGATGAGTTTGGACAAACCACAACTAGAATGCAGT
GAAAAAAATGCTTTATTTGTGAAATTTGTGATGCTATTGCTTTATTTGTAACCATTATAAGCTGCAATAA
ACAAGTTAACAACAACAATTGCATTCATTTTATGTTTCAGGTTCAGGGGGAGATGTGGGAGGTTTTTTAA
AGCAAGTAAAACCTCTACAAATGTGGTAAAATCGATAAGGATCTTCCTAGAGCATGGCTACGTAGATAAG
TAGCATGGCGGGTTAATCATTAACTACAAGGAACCCCTAGTGATGGAGTTGGCCACTCCCTCTCTGCGCG
CTCGCTCGCTCACTGAGGCCGGGCGACCAAAGGTCGCCCGACGCCCGGGCTTTGCCCGGGCGGCCTCAGT
GAGCGAGCGAGCGCGCAG
Features (pLannotate 1.2.2; 17 found; start..end, strand, type, name):
    237..825     -  rep_origin     ori: high-copy-number ColE1/pMB1/pBR322/pUC origin of replication
    996..1856    -  CDS            AmpR: β-lactamase; bla; confers resistance to ampicillin, carbenicillin, and related antibiotics
   1857..1961    -  promoter       AmpR promoter: bla
   2014..2442    -  rep_origin     f1 ori (sequence partly withheld): f1 bacteriophage origin of replication; arrow indicates direction of (+) strand synthesis
   2447..2516    -  CDS            lacZα (fragment): LacZα fragment of β-galactosidase; lacZ fragment
   2511..2643    -  repeat_region  AAV2 ITR (fragment): inverted terminal repeat of adeno-associated virus serotype 2 inverted
   2719..3166    +  promoter       hSyn promoter: human synapsin I promoter; confers neuron-specific expression (Kügler et al., 2003)
   3213..3533    +  CDS            atpC (fragment): ATPE_GEOKA - Experimental evidence at protein level: Swiss-Prot protein existence level 1. Produces ATP from ADP in the presence of a proton gradient across the membrane. From Geobacillus kaustophilus (strain HTA426).
   3546..4265    +  CDS            cEGFP: cEGFP is a basic (constitutively fluorescent) green fluorescent protein published in 2008, derived from Aequorea victoria.
   4278..4349    +  CDS            atpC (fragment): ATPE_BACP3 - Experimental evidence at protein level: Swiss-Prot protein existence level 1. Produces ATP from ADP in the presence of a proton gradient across the membrane. From Bacillus sp. (strain PS3).
   4398..5105    +  CDS            mCherry: mCherry is a basic (constitutively fluorescent) red fluorescent protein published in 2004, derived from Discosoma sp.. It is reported to be a very rapidly-maturing monomer with low acid sensitivity.
   5121..5709    +  misc_feature   WPRE: woodchuck hepatitis virus posttranscriptional regulatory element
   5710..5729    +  misc_feature   MCS (fragment): pBluescript multiple cloning site
   5758..5879    -  polyA_signal   SV40 poly(A) signal: SV40 polyadenylation signal
   5902..5970    -  CDS            large T antigen (fragment): large T antigen from SV40 (simian virus 40)
   6041..4       +  repeat_region  AAV2 ITR (across the origin): inverted terminal repeat of adeno-associated virus serotype 2 inverted
   6168..54      -  CDS            lacI (fragment) (across the origin): lac repressor; lacI; The lac repressor binds to the lac operator to inhibit transcription in E. coli. This inhibition can be relieved by adding lactose or isopropyl-β-D-thiogalactopyranoside (IPTG).
