[The description below was written by a language model from this plasmid's Addgene catalogue record and pLannotate feature annotations shown in this document.]
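Description:
pAAV.hSynap.(cyto).iATPSnFR2.A95A.A119L.mCherry is an AAV transfer plasmid of about 6.2 kb for neuronal expression of a genetically encoded fluorescent ATP sensor fused to a red reference protein. The bacterial portion carries a ColE1/pUC-type origin, an f1 phage origin and the β-lactamase gene with its own promoter for ampicillin selection. The annotated origin is a high-copy type, but the catalogue lists the plasmid as low copy. The catalogue also specifies a recombination-deficient growth strain, which is consistent with the need to keep the repeat-containing AAV2 inverted terminal repeats intact. These two ITRs flank the expression cassette and allow it to be packaged into recombinant AAV particles. Short lacZα, lacI and SV40 large T antigen fragments are backbone remnants with no evident function.

Between the ITRs, the human synapsin I promoter drives neuron-specific transcription of a single fusion open reading frame. The sensor consists of a green fluorescent protein (annotated as a circularly permuted-type EGFP) inserted between two fragments of the bacterial F0F1-ATP synthase epsilon subunit (atpC, matching Geobacillus/Bacillus PS3 sequences), so that ATP binding to the epsilon domain alters green fluorescence. The catalogue lists the insert species as mouse, but the annotated parts are bacterial, jellyfish and coral derived. The name denotes the A95A.A119L variant; the record does not state its affinity. No targeting sequence is annotated, in line with the "(cyto)" label. mCherry follows downstream as an ATP-insensitive red signal, allowing ratiometric normalisation for expression level. A WPRE enhances transcript stability and expression, and an SV40 polyadenylation signal, annotated on the reverse strand, lies downstream. The construct is intended for monitoring intracellular ATP in neurons.
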