Addgene plasmid #244920: pAAV.hSynap.(cyto).iATPSnFR2.A95A.A119L.mCherry
Purpose: iATPSnFR2.A95A.A119L variant with non-responsive mCherry
Depositing lab: Tim Brown & HHMI-JRC Tool Translation Team. Depositing organization: HHMI, Janelia Research Campus. Publication: iATPSnFR2: A high-dynamic-range fluorescent sensor for monitoring intracellular ATP. Marvin JS, Kokotos AC, Kumar M, Pulido C, Tkachuk AN, Yao JS, Brown TA, Ryan TA. Proc Natl Acad Sci U S A. 2024 May 21;121(21):e2314604121. doi: 10.1073/pnas.2314604121. Epub 2024 May 15. PubMed 38748581.
Backbone
  Vector backbone: pAAV
  Vector type: AAV
Growth in bacteria
  Bacterial resistance: Ampicillin, 100 μg/mL
  Growth temperature: 30°C
  Growth strain: NEB Stable
  Copy number: Low Copy
Gene/Insert
  Gene/Insert name: iATPSnFR2.A95A.A119L.mCherry
  Species: M. musculus (mouse)
  Mutation: A95A.A119L
  Cloning method: Restriction Enzyme; 5′ cloning site Unknown (unknown if destroyed)
Terms and licenses: Academic/Nonprofit Terms; Industry Terms: Not Available to Industry
How to cite: pAAV.hSynap.(cyto).iATPSnFR2.A95A.A119L.mCherry was a gift from Tim Brown & HHMI-JRC Tool Translation Team (Addgene plasmid # 244920 ; http://n2t.net/addgene:244920 ; RRID:Addgene_244920)
